>Addgene plasmid #126005 | pAAV-ProD1-GCaMP6s | addgene full sequence | sequence record 256783 | Addgene NGS Result
AATCAGATGGTTCATTGTAAGCCACTGTAGTCGTGGGTGACTCACATCAAACCACCCCTTCGGGAACACG
ATGCCGACACTGAAACTACATAGGGGAGAGCAAATAAAACTGTCTTCTCTAGTTTGGGGAAATTGGAGCC
TGCCTTAGGGAAACAGTGACTAATTTACAGCTAGTGTTTGGAATGAGATCATCTGTCAAAATAAATGTAT
CTTTACTTCCTTCTTGAGAGGAAGCAAGCTGTTTTATGATGTTCCTTGGAATCCTTAAAAATACAGAGCA
ACATTTACATTATTAATGATACGCTTTATTGCTGCAGGCTAACTAGGTCCAAAATTGTCCTTCCATAGAT
GGAGCTGGAGAGTTACACAGAAGTTTGCATATCGAGCTCTTAGGTCTGCATGTACAGCTAATGTACTTGT
GGACCCTGTCACATATCCTCACATGGTCCTGCTGGAGTTAGTAGAGGGTATATAATGGAAGCTCGACTTC
CAGCTATCACATCCACTGTGTTGTTGTGAACTGGAATCCACTATAGGCCAGGATCCTGTACACCGCGGGC
TAGCGCCACCATGGGTTCTCATCATCATCATCATCATGGTATGGCCAGCATGACTGGTGGACAGCAAATG
GGTCGGGATCTGTACGACGATGACGATAAGGATCTCGCCACCATGGTGGACTCATCACGTCGTAAGTGGA
ATAAGACAGGTCACGCAGTCAGAGCTATAGGTCGGCTGAGCTCACTCGAGAACGTCTATATCAAGGCCGA
CAAGCAGAAGAACGGCATCAAGGCGAACTTCCACATCCGCCACAACATCGAGGACGGCGGCGTGCAGCTC
GCCTACCACTACCAGCAGAACACCCCCATCGGCGACGGCCCCGTGCTGCTGCCCGACAACCACTACCTGA
GCGTGCAGTCCAAACTTTCGAAAGACCCCAACGAGAAGCGCGATCACATGGTCCTGCTGGAGTTCGTGAC
CGCCGCCGGGATCACTCTCGGCATGGACGAGCTGTATAAGGGCGGTACCGGAGGGAGCATGGTGAGCAAG
GGCGAGGAGCTGTTCACCGGGGTGGTGCCCATCCTGGTCGAGCTGGACGGCGACGTAAACGGCCACAAGT
TCAGCGTGTCCGGCGAGGGTGAGGGCGATGCCACCTACGGCAAGCTGACCCTGAAGTTCATCTGCACCAC
CGGCAAGCTGCCCGTGCCCTGGCCCACCCTCGTGACCACCCTGACCTACGGCGTGCAGTGCTTCAGCCGC
TACCCCGACCACATGAAGCAGCACGACTTCTTCAAGTCCGCCATGCCCGAAGGCTACATCCAGGAGCGCA
CCATCTTCTTCAAGGACGACGGCAACTACAAGACCCGCGCCGAGGTGAAGTTCGAGGGCGACACCCTGGT
GAACCGCATCGAGCTGAAGGGCATCGACTTCAAGGAGGACGGCAACATCCTGGGGCACAAGCTGGAGTAC
AACCTGCCGGACCAACTGACTGAAGAGCAGATCGCAGAATTTAAAGAGGCTTTCTCCCTATTTGACAAGG
ACGGGGATGGGACAATAACAACCAAGGAGCTGGGGACGGTGATGCGGTCTCTGGGGCAGAACCCCACAGA
AGCAGAGCTGCAGGACATGATCAATGAAGTAGATGCCGACGGTGACGGCACAATCGACTTCCCTGAGTTC
CTGACAATGATGGCAAGAAAAATGAAATACAGGGACACGGAAGAAGAAATTAGAGAAGCGTTCGGTGTGT
TTGATAAGGATGGCAATGGCTACATCAGTGCAGCAGAGCTTCGCCACGTGATGACAAACCTTGGAGAGAA
GTTAACAGATGAAGAGGTTGATGAAATGATCAGGGAAGCAGACATCGACGGGGATGGTCAGGTAAACTAC
GAAGAGTTTGTGCAAATGATGACAGCGAAGTGAGTCGACAGATCTGAATTCGATATCAAGCTTATCGATA
ATCAACCTCTGGATTACAAAATTTGTGAAAGATTGACTGGTATTCTTAACTATGTTGCTCCTTTTACGCT
ATGTGGATACGCTGCTTTAATGCCTTTGTATCATGCTATTGCTTCCCGTATGGCTTTCATTTTCTCCTCC
TTGTATAAATCCTGGTTGCTGTCTCTTTATGAGGAGTTGTGGCCCGTTGTCAGGCAACGTGGCGTGGTGT
GCACTGTGTTTGCTGACGCAACCCCCACTGGTTGGGGCATTGCCACCACCTGTCAGCTCCTTTCCGGGAC
TTTCGCTTTCCCCCTCCCTATTGCCACGGCGGAACTCATCGCCGCCTGCCTTGCCCGCTGCTGGACAGGG
GCTCGGCTGTTGGGCACTGACAATTCCGTGGTGTTGTCGGGGAAATCATCGTCCTTTCCTTGGCTGCTCG
CCTATGTTGCCACCTGGATTCTGCGCGGGACGTCCTTCTGCTACGTCCCTTCGGCCCTCAATCCAGCGGA
CCTTCCTTCCCGCGGCCTGCTGCCGGCTCTGCGGCCTCTTCCGCGTCTTCGCCTTCGCCCTCAGACGAGT
CGGATCTCCCTTTGGGCCGCCTCCCCGCATCGATACCGAGCGCTGCTCGAGAGATCTACGGGTGGCATCC
CTGTGACCCCTCCCCAGTGCCTCTCCTGGCCCTGGAAGTTGCCACTCCAGTGCCCACCAGCCTTGTCCTA
ATAAAATTAAGTTGCATCATTTTGTCTGACTAGGTGTCCTTCTATAATATTATGGGGTGGAGGGGGGTGG
TATGGAGCAAGGGGCAAGTTGGGAAGACAACCTGTAGGGCCTGCGGGGTCTATTGGGAACCAAGCTGGAG
TGCAGTGGCACAATCTTGGCTCACTGCAATCTCCGCCTCCTGGGTTCAAGCGATTCTCCTGCCTCAGCCT
CCCGAGTTGTTGGGATTCCAGGCATGCATGACCAGGCTCAGCTAATTTTTGTTTTTTTGGTAGAGACGGG
GTTTCACCATATTGGCCAGGCTGGTCTCCAACTCCTAATCTCAGGTGATCTACCCACCTTGGCCTCCCAA
ATTGCTGGGATTACAGGCGTGAACCACTGCTCCCTTCCCTGTCCTTCTGATTTTGTAGGTAACCACGTGC
GGACCGAGCGGCCGCAGGAACCCCTAGTGATGGAGTTGGCCACTCCCTCTCTGCGCGCTCGCTCGCTCAC
TGAGGCCGGGCGACCAAAGGTCGCCCGACGCCCGGGCTTTGCCCGGGCGGCCTCAGTGAGCGAGCGAGCG
CGCAGCTGCCTGCAGGGGCGCCTGATGCGGTATTTTCTCCTTACGCATCTGTGCGGTATTTCACACCGCA
TA
[95 nt withheld, positions 3293-3387]
T
[46 nt withheld, positions 3389-3434]
C
[141 nt withheld, positions 3436-3576]
CCTTTGACGTTGGAGTCCACGTTCTTT
[37 nt withheld, positions 3604-3640]
ACTCTATCTCGGGCTATTCTTTTGATTTATAAGGGATTTTGCCGATTTCGGTCTATTGGTTAAAAAATGA
GCTGATTTAACAAAAATTTAACGCGAATTTTAACAAAATATTAACGTTTACAATTTTATGGTGCACTCTC
AGTACAATCTGCTCTGATGCCGCATAGTTAAGCCAGCCCCGACACCCGCCAACACCCGCTGACGCGCCCT
GACGGGCTTGTCTGCTCCCGGCATCCGCTTACAGACAAGCTGTGACCGTCTCCGGGAGCTGCATGTGTCA
GAGGTTTTCACCGTCATCACCGAAACGCGCGAGACGAAAGGGCCTCGTGATACGCCTATTTTTATAGGTT
AATGTCATGATAATAATGGTTTCTTAGACGTCAGGTGGCACTTTTCGGGGAAATGTGCGCGGAACCCCTA
TTTGTTTATTTTTCTAAATACATTCAAATATGTATCCGCTCATGAGACAATAACCCTGATAAATGCTTCA
ATAATATTGAAAAAGGAAGAGTATGAGTATTCAACATTTCCGTGTCGCCCTTATTCCCTTTTTTGCGGCA
TTTTGCCTTCCTGTTTTTGCTCACCCAGAAACGCTGGTGAAAGTAAAAGATGCTGAAGATCAGTTGGGTG
CACGAGTGGGTTACATCGAACTGGATCTCAACAGCGGTAAGATCCTTGAGAGTTTTCGCCCCGAAGAACG
TTTTCCAATGATGAGCACTTTTAAAGTTCTGCTATGTGGCGCGGTATTATCCCGTATTGACGCCGGGCAA
GAGCAACTCGGTCGCCGCATACACTATTCTCAGAATGACTTGGTTGAGTACTCACCAGTCACAGAAAAGC
ATCTTACGGATGGCATGACAGTAAGAGAATTATGCAGTGCTGCCATAACCATGAGTGATAACACTGCGGC
CAACTTACTTCTGACAACGATCGGAGGACCGAAGGAGCTAACCGCTTTTTTGCACAACATGGGGGATCAT
GTAACTCGCCTTGATCGTTGGGAACCGGAGCTGAATGAAGCCATACCAAACGACGAGCGTGACACCACGA
TGCCTGTAGCAATGGCAACAACGTTGCGCAAACTATTAACTGGCGAACTACTTACTCTAGCTTCCCGGCA
ACAATTAATAGACTGGATGGAGGCGGATAAAGTTGCAGGACCACTTCTGCGCTCGGCCCTTCCGGCTGGC
TGGTTTATTGCTGATAAATCTGGAGCCGGTGAGCGTGGGTCTCGCGGTATCATTGCAGCACTGGGGCCAG
ATGGTAAGCCCTCCCGTATCGTAGTTATCTACACGACGGGGAGTCAGGCAACTATGGATGAACGAAATAG
ACAGATCGCTGAGATAGGTGCCTCACTGATTAAGCATTGGTAACTGTCAGACCAAGTTTACTCATATATA
CTTTAGATTGATTTAAAACTTCATTTTTAATTTAAAAGGATCTAGGTGAAGATCCTTTTTGATAATCTCA
TGACCAAAATCCCTTAACGTGAGTTTTCGTTCCACTGAGCGTCAGACCCCGTAGAAAAGATCAAAGGATC
TTCTTGAGATCCTTTTTTTCTGCGCGTAATCTGCTGCTTGCAAACAAAAAAACCACCGCTACCAGCGGTG
GTTTGTTTGCCGGATCAAGAGCTACCAACTCTTTTTCCGAAGGTAACTGGCTTCAGCAGAGCGCAGATAC
CAAATACTGTTCTTCTAGTGTAGCCGTAGTTAGGCCACCACTTCAAGAACTCTGTAGCACCGCCTACATA
CCTCGCTCTGCTAATCCTGTTACCAGTGGCTGCTGCCAGTGGCGATAAGTCGTGTCTTACCGGGTTGGAC
TCAAGACGATAGTTACCGGATAAGGCGCAGCGGTCGGGCTGAACGGGGGGTTCGTGCACACAGCCCAGCT
TGGAGCGAACGACCTACACCGAACTGAGATACCTACAGCGTGAGCTATGAGAAAGCGCCACGCTTCCCGA
AGGGAGAAAGGCGGACAGGTATCCGGTAAGCGGCAGGGTCGGAACAGGAGAGCGCACGAGGGAGCTTCCA
GGGGGAAACGCCTGGTATCTTTATAGTCCTGTCGGGTTTCGCCACCTCTGACTTGAGCGTCGATTTTTGT
GATGCTCGTCAGGGGGGCGGAGCCTATGGAAAAACGCCAGCAACGCGGCCTTTTTACGGTTCCTGGCCTT
TTGCTGGCCTTTTGCTCACATGTCCTGCAGGCAGCTGCGCGCTCGCTCGCTCACTGAGGCCGCCCGGGCG
TCGGGCGACCTTTGGTCGCCCGGCCTCAGTGAGCGAGCGAGCGCGCAGAGAGGGAGTGGCCAACTCCATC
ACTAGGGGTTCCTGCGGCCGCACGCGTATCCTGGGGTTTAAACAGGACTAGGTCCACTGGGAGAAGAGGA
AGTCAAACAGGACTAGTCATCGATAGGCTAGCCAGCTTAATT
Features (pLannotate 1.2.2; 16 found; start..end, strand, type, name):
    439..459     +  CDS            VC155 (fragment): C-terminal fragment of mVenus for use in bimolecular fluorescence complementation (BiFC) (Kodama and Hu, 2010)
    462..493     +  promoter       minP: minimal TATA-box promoter with low basal activity
    571..1923    +  CDS            GCaMP6s: improved fluorescent protein-based calcium sensor (Chen et al., 2013)
   1936..1960    +  misc_feature   MCS (fragment): pBluescript multiple cloning site
   1960..2548    +  misc_feature   WPRE: woodchuck hepatitis virus posttranscriptional regulatory element
   2580..3056    +  polyA_signal   hGH poly(A) signal: human growth hormone polyadenylation signal
   3096..3236    +  repeat_region  AAV2 ITR: inverted terminal repeat of adeno-associated virus serotype 2 inverted
   3241..3292    -  misc_feature   bom (fragment): basis of mobility region from pBR322
   3311..3766    +  rep_origin     f1 ori (sequence partly withheld): f1 bacteriophage origin of replication; arrow indicates direction of (+) strand synthesis
   3767..3816    -  misc_feature   bom (fragment): basis of mobility region from pBR322
   3918..3953    -  CDS            rop (fragment): Rop protein, which maintains plasmids at low copy number; rop
   4048..4152    +  promoter       AmpR promoter: bla
   4153..5013    +  CDS            AmpR: β-lactamase; bla; confers resistance to ampicillin, carbenicillin, and related antibiotics
   5184..5772    +  rep_origin     ori: high-copy-number ColE1/pMB1/pBR322/pUC origin of replication
   5845..5872    +  repeat_region  AAV2 ITR (fragment): inverted terminal repeat of adeno-associated virus serotype 2 inverted
   5901..5928    +  repeat_region  AAV2 ITR (fragment): inverted terminal repeat of adeno-associated virus serotype 2 inverted
