[The description below was written by a language model from this plasmid's Addgene catalogue record and pLannotate feature annotations shown in this document.]
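Description:
pAAV-ProD1-GCaMP6s is an adeno-associated virus transfer plasmid built on a pAAV backbone. It is designed to produce recombinant AAV that expresses the genetically encoded calcium indicator GCaMP6s under the synthetic promoter ProD1. In bacteria it is maintained as a high-copy plasmid through a ColE1/pUC-type origin and selected with ampicillin via the β-lactamase gene and its own promoter. An f1 phage origin is also present. The listed growth strain is recombination-deficient, as is usual for plasmids carrying repeat-rich ITRs.

The expression cassette is flanked by AAV2 inverted terminal repeats, which are the cis elements needed for replication and packaging of the vector genome. The downstream ITR is annotated in full. The upstream one is detected only as two short fragments, which may reflect incomplete annotation or sequencing through this structured region rather than a true deletion. ProD1 is not annotated as a named feature. It presumably occupies the unannotated region upstream of the reporter, which ends in a minimal TATA-box promoter, an arrangement consistent with a synthetic regulatory sequence fused to a core promoter. The short "VC155" hit beside it, like the small bom and rop fragments in the backbone, is probably an incidental match.

The GCaMP6s coding sequence is followed by a WPRE, which enhances transcript stability and expression, and a human growth hormone polyadenylation signal. According to the record, the construct belongs to a set of synthetic-promoter AAVs for targeting neuronal and glial cell types in mouse, non-human primate and human retina. Here it would allow calcium imaging of activity in the targeted cells. The record does not state which cell population ProD1 targets.
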