Addgene plasmid #126005: pAAV-ProD1-GCaMP6s
Purpose: Targeting expression to neuronal and glial cell types in mice, non-human primates, and human retina
Depositing lab: Botond Roska. Depositing organization: Friedrich Miescher Institute for Biomedical Research. Publication: Targeting neuronal and glial cell types with synthetic promoter AAVs in mice, non-human primates and humans. Juttner J, Szabo A, Gross-Scherf B, Morikawa RK, Rompani SB, Hantz P, Szikra T, Esposti F, Cowan CS, Bharioke A, Patino-Alvarez CP, Keles O, Kusnyerik A, Azoulay T, Hartl D, Krebs AR, Schubeler D, Hajdu RI, Lukats A, Nemeth J, Nagy ZZ, Wu KC, Wu RH, Xiang L, Fang XL, Jin ZB, Goldblum D, Hasler PW, Scholl HPN, Krol J, Roska B. Nat Neurosci. 2019 Jul 8. pii: 10.1038/s41593-019-0431-2. doi: 10.1038/s41593-019-0431-2. PubMed 31285614.
Backbone
  Vector backbone: pAAV
  Vector type: AAV
Growth in bacteria
  Bacterial resistance: Ampicillin, 100 μg/mL
  Growth temperature: 37°C
  Growth strain: NEB Stable
  Copy number: High Copy
Gene/Insert
  Gene/Insert name: GCaMP6s
  Species: Synthetic
  Promoter: ProD1
  Cloning method: Restriction Enzyme; 5′ cloning site Unknown (unknown if destroyed); 3′ cloning site Unknown (unknown if destroyed)
Terms and licenses: Academic/Nonprofit Terms; Industry Terms: Not Available to Industry
Depositor comments: Please visit https://www.biorxiv.org/content/early/2018/10/04/434720.full.pdf for BioRxiv preprint
How to cite: pAAV-ProD1-GCaMP6s was a gift from Botond Roska (Addgene plasmid # 126005 ; http://n2t.net/addgene:126005 ; RRID:Addgene_126005)
